Addgene plasmid #188808: pCDF-CcAvs4
Purpose: Codon optimized CcAvs4 with C-terminal His tag
Depositing lab: Feng Zhang. Depositing organization: Broad Institute. Publication: Prokaryotic innate immunity through pattern recognition of conserved viral proteins. Gao LA, Wilkinson ME, Strecker J, Makarova KS, Macrae RK, Koonin EV, Zhang F. Science. 2022 Aug 12;377(6607):eabm4096. doi: 10.1126/science.abm4096. Epub 2022 Aug 12. PubMed 35951700.
Backbone
  Vector backbone: pCDF-1b
  Backbone size w/o insert (bp): 3423
  Total vector size (bp): 8733
  Vector type: Bacterial Expression
Growth in bacteria
  Bacterial resistance: Spectinomycin, 50 μg/mL
  Growth temperature: 37°C
  Growth strain: DH5alpha
  Copy number: Low Copy
Gene/Insert
  Gene/Insert name: KpAvs4
  Species: Corallococcus coralloides DSM2259
  Insert size (bp): 5310
  GenBank ID: WP_083892326.1
  Promoter: T7
  Tag / fusion protein: His (C terminal on insert)
  Cloning method: Gibson Cloning
  Sequencing primers: 5′ N/A
Terms and licenses: Academic/Nonprofit Terms; Industry Terms: Not Available to Industry
How to cite: pCDF-CcAvs4 was a gift from Feng Zhang (Addgene plasmid # 188808 ; http://n2t.net/addgene:188808 ; RRID:Addgene_188808)
