[The description below was written by a language model from this plasmid's Addgene catalogue record and pLannotate feature annotations shown in this document.]
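Description:
pCDF-CcAvs4 is a bacterial expression plasmid built on the pCDF-1b backbone for T7-driven production of a codon-optimized Avs4 protein in E. coli. It replicates from the CloDF13 (CDF) origin, recorded as low copy. This origin is compatible with other common replicons, so the plasmid can be maintained alongside additional plasmids in the same cell. Selection is by spectinomycin through the aadA (SmR) aminoglycoside adenylyltransferase gene, which the annotation places downstream of an AmpR-type promoter. The total size is 8,733 bp, of which about 5.3 kb is insert.

The expression cassette consists of a T7 promoter followed directly by a lac operator and the T7 gene 10 ribosome binding site, then the open reading frame and a T7 terminator. A lacI gene with its own promoter is carried on the backbone. Transcription is therefore repressed until IPTG or lactose is added, and it requires a host that supplies T7 RNA polymerase. The insert itself is not annotated in the feature table, but it occupies the gap between the RBS and the terminator. The catalogue describes it as CcAvs4 from Corallococcus coralloides DSM2259, assembled by Gibson cloning and carrying a C-terminal His tag for affinity purification or detection. The insert name field reads "KpAvs4", which conflicts with the plasmid name, purpose and species and looks like a data-entry inconsistency. The short "SET1" fragment just before the terminator and the small "TcR" fragments are probably spurious matches by the annotation tool, and the former lies where the His tag would be expected.

The associated publication concerns prokaryotic innate immunity through pattern recognition of conserved viral proteins, which suggests the plasmid is used to express this antiviral defense protein for functional or biochemical study.
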