Features (pLannotate 1.2.2; 13 found; start..end, strand, type, name):
      1..19      +  promoter       T7 promoter: promoter for bacteriophage T7 RNA polymerase
     20..44      +  protein_bind   lac operator: The lac repressor binds to the lac operator to inhibit transcription in E. coli. This inhibition can be relieved by adding lactose or isopropyl-β-D-thiogalactopyranoside (IPTG). lac repressor encoded by lacI
     59..81      +  RBS            RBS: efficient ribosome binding site from bacteriophage T7 gene 10 (Olins and Rangwala, 1989)
   5406..5423    +  CDS            SET1 (fragment): solubility-enhancement tag derived from T7 phage gene 10B
   5431..5478    +  terminator     T7 terminator: transcription terminator for bacteriophage T7 RNA polymerase
   5649..6440    -  CDS            SmR: aminoglycoside adenylyltransferase (Murphy, 1985); aadA; confers resistance to spectinomycin and streptomycin
   6441..6532    -  promoter       AmpR promoter: bla
   6580..7318    -  rep_origin     CloDF13 ori: Plasmids containing the CloDF13 (CDF) origin of replication can be propagated in E. coli cells that contain additional plasmids with compatible origins.
   7415..7479    -  CDS            TcR (fragment): tetracycline efflux protein; tet; confers resistance to tetracycline
   7494..7515    -  protein_bind   CAP binding site: CAP binding activates transcription in the presence of cAMP. E. coli catabolite activator protein
   7528..8610    -  CDS            lacI: lac repressor; lacI; The lac repressor binds to the lac operator to inhibit transcription in E. coli. This inhibition can be relieved by adding lactose or isopropyl-β-D-thiogalactopyranoside (IPTG).
   8611..8688    -  promoter       lacI promoter: lacI
   8696..8731    -  CDS            TcR (fragment): tetracycline efflux protein; tet; confers resistance to tetracycline
>Addgene plasmid #188808 | pCDF-CcAvs4 | addgene full sequence | sequence record 369977 | Addgene NGS Result
TAATACGACTCACTATAGGGGAATTGTGAGCGGATAACAATTCCCCTGTAGAAATAATTTTGTTTAACTT
TAATAAGGAGATATACCATGCACCAGGCAGCTCAAGTATCAAGGCCCGTTGATTTTGTTATTATTGCGGC
TTTGGAACAGGAGCGGGACGCAATGTTGCGACATCTGCCGGGCTACAGCCGGCTGGACCGTGAGGACGAC
GATCCGCATACCTATTATGAAGCGTTCGTGCCGACCATGCGTTCCGATGGTGCGCGATACCGTGTTCTTG
TTACCAGCTTAGCTGGCATGGGTCCGATTCAAGCTGCGGCGAAGGCTATGGCGGTCGTTCACCGCTGGGG
TCCGAGACACGTGCTGTTCGTGGGCATCGCCGGCGGTCGTCGGTCGGTGGCAGGCCTTGGTGACGTGCTG
GTTGCTAACCAAATAGCGGACTACACCGTGGGTAAGCGTCTTGAAGATAGGCGTATTACCCGTTGGGAGG
TGTACCGTGTGGACGCCACTCTCTTGGACGCAGCCATCAACCTGCCGGGTGGTTGGGAAAGCCGCACCCA
GGAGGTGCGTCCGGTTCCCGGTCGCCCGTTGAGGCATAGTGGCATTATCCTGTCGGGTGGTGACGTGCTG
GCCGATGGTGAGACCCTGCGTCAGAATCAGGAAGTATGGGATAAACTGATCGGCGTCGAGATGGAAGGCG
GAGGCACCGCGCTAGCCCTGCACCAGACCGGCTCCCGTCCGCGGTTCCTAATGATTCGTGGTGTTAGCGA
TCTTGCGGACGCTGAGAAGGGTAGCGCTACCGTCGAGAACTGGCGTCCATACGCCTGCGACGTCGCCGCG
GCGTACACCCGCGCGTTCTTGGAGTCCGGCCCGGTCCCGGCTAGTTCGGGCCCGAGCGACGGCGCTGGTA
GCGGAGATTGGACCACTTTGGCCAACCTGACCACAGATTATAAAGCACACATCGAGGCGTCCCTGCCGAA
CGGTGTTTCTATTGCGAGACACGATGAAGCTGGTAAGCTGGAGGCCGCGCTGGCCGAGAACTCTATCAGT
GTCGTTTTCGGTGACTCTGGTGCGGGTAAGTCGGCTCTGGTCAAAACCGTTTTGGACACGCGTTTTGCAG
CGTGGACCCAGGTTTGGTTGGGTCCGAACCAGGTTCAGGCAGCCCTGAGCGTGGTGCGTCGTTCCAGCCT
GCCGCTGCAGCATGCACTGCTGGATGTGCTCAAAGCCAGCGCTAACGCACGCAACGTGCTGGTCTTGGAT
AGCGTAGAGCGTATCGAACCGTCCGAAACGAGCATTGTTCGCAGGTTTGTTCATGAATTGCTAGCAAGCG
ATAATAGCCCGCAGGCTGCTTGGCGCCTGATCGTGATTAGCCAAACCCAGAGCTGGGCGGAACGTGCTGA
GACAATCCTGGGCGCCCAACCGAGCGTTCTGATCGAACTAGGCCTGTTGAAAAGTTCTGATGTCGAGGCG
GCGCTGTCCGCCACCCCAGCGCTGTCTTGGTTAGTTGGTCACCCGGAAACCGTTGCGGTTCTGGCCAACC
TTAAGACGCTTGGCTGGGTTATTCAGGCAAGGGCTGCTCTGACAGCGGGCACCGTGGCCCCTGCCTCCCA
CGCAGCGGTTGCCGACCGACTGTGGCGTTTCTGGACTGACGGCCGCGCGGAGATTCAAGAGCTGCTTATG
CGCCTGGCCGAACGTGAGGCAAGCTTTGAACGCTCGTTTGCACTGACGGACCTGCGTCCGGGGGATGCAA
GAACCTTTCAGCAGGGTCCTGCGCACCTGCCGCTCCGCTTGAATGAACGTACCAATCACCTGGAGTTTGA
ACATGATCTGGCGGCTGATTGGGCGCGCTTCCAGTTTCTAAAGCAAATCGCGCGTAACACCGCTCGCTGG
TCGGCGCTAGCCAGCAATCCGCTGTGGTCAGCTGCTTTACGTATGCTTGGCCAGTTCCTGCTGCGTCAAC
CGGCGGGCACCGCGACTGCTTGGGATGAAGCATTCGCCGCGGCGGAGGAAACTGAAATGCCGCTGGCTAG
CGACATGCTGTTAGATGCCCTTTGCCTGGATCCGGAAGCGGAACGCTTCCTGTACGAACGTGTTGACTTG
TTGTTAGCAGAGAACGGTAAGCGTATGACCCGTCTTTTGACCAGATTCCATCATATAGGTACCGTCCCGC
GTGTTCTCCCACCGCTGAGCGACAACCCGACCCTAGGCCTTCACATTGAAACTCGTTACCGCAGTGTAAT
AGCGGCTCGTTGGCCTCCAATTGTACGTTTCTTGGCGACCCATAGGGATCGCATTACGTCTATGCTACTG
CCGGCGTTAGCAAAGCTGGCGGAGACCTGGCTGTCCGGCACCCCGCCGATGCTAGCGAATGGCAACCCGA
CCCCGTTCCGCCGTGAGTTCGCTGAATTGGCGATTGCAATGGCACGCACCGTGCAGGTGCTCAAGGAACA
AGGTGTTATGTTTCTCTCCCAAGATCCGGTGTTTTTTGCGGCTCCACTCGCGGGAGCGCCAGATCTGCCT
GACGAAGTCAGCTGTTGGGCGTTAGAGATGAGCGGCAGACGGCCGATCTCAAAAGATGTCTTGATCAGAG
TGGCGGTGGCCCGCAAACGTCAAGCGGAGGAACGTGCTGCGCGTTTGAAGAACGACACCCGTATGCGTGC
GACCGAATCACGTCGTCGTGACCTGCCGCAGTTGGTGGTACCGGGGCGCCACGAACTGGAACCGTGGCCT
CTGGGTGCCATGCGTCCGATCGATCATGATTTTCGTAACGCGTGCCTGGGTGGCAGCTCGCTAGGCCCAT
TAATGCGTACCCGTCCGACGGTTGCGGCAGAGGTTCTGCTGGCGCTGATCATCAAGGATCAGCCGTGTGA
AGAATATGGTGCAGGTCGTTGGAAAATCAAATTAGGCCTGGAAGCGGCACGTGATGGCTACCCGACCGCG
TTCTGGAAAACCCCGTTCTTCCTGTTCCTGCAAATTGCCCCGCGTGAAGCGCTTCAAGCGATCATCAAAC
TGGTGAATTTCTGCACCGATCGCTGGGTGGATAGTGCACGGTTCGGCACCAACCGTTCTGTGCCAACGGT
GAAATTGGAGATGGGTAACGGTATTGAGAAAGAGTTTATCGGAGGCCCACTGCTGTTTGGTTGGACGCAG
GAAAATAGCATCCGCGACGGCAACCTTCACTGTGCACTTGACGCGCTGGAGCGCTGGCTGACATTGCAGG
TTGACAAAAACGCCGACATCGCGCATTGGGTTGAGGGTATTTTGAAAGAAGGAGCCTCCGTGGCGTTCTT
GGGCCTCCTCGTTAATCTGGGTAAGTATCAGCCGGCGCTGTTGCCGGGTCCGCTTGCTCCGCTGCTGACC
AGCCCCCTGATGTTTTACTGGGATGCCCAGTGCGTTGAACAAGTTGGCAGCCGTTTCATCGGTTGGCATT
GGGCTAATAGCAGCGAAGTGATGTTCGAGTTCGCCAAATCATGGACCTTGGCGGCACACAGACGTCAGAG
ATTCGTGGATATCGTGGCGAATCTGCTGAAGGAAGACGACGTCGTTGCGGAAAAGCTGCAGTTTGCGATC
CCGACATGGGTAATCCCGAACGACCCGAAACAGTCTCTGGAGCTGCGTTTCATGTGGGCAGCGTTAGACA
GGGCGAATTATCATCGTGTCATCGACAGCGAAACCGGCGCCGAAGTCTTCGCCTTGGTGTACCCGGAAAG
CCTGCGTCAGGAGGCAAAGGCATGGCAGAAAAGCCACGAAGCCGAGATCCAACAATTGATTATCCCGAGC
CAGTGCGAACAGCTGCTGCGTGCGCAGCAAAGCTTGAGTGATGACGTTGCGGGCCGTTTCTATGAGCTGC
TAGAGTCCTCTAACCGTAGCAGCACCGTAGAATCTTCCGTAAAGATGAAAAGCATGCTCGCTCTGGCCAC
GACCTTGGTGGTTTGCGGCGCGTCCTGGCTGGGTCGTGAACCAACGAAACGCCAAAGACTGGTGGAAATC
ATCCGCGCTAGCGCGCTCGAGGTGGGCGAGACCGCGGTTGCTATCCGTACGGCCCGCATCTCCGGGGGTG
AGGACTCCCTGCCGTTTACCGCCTTTGCGGTGATGCACCTGTGGACCAAATTTGATGAGAGCGCGGAGTG
GGAAGCGCTCGTCCTCCGCTTACTGACGTGCGGTGACTCGCGTGTTGTCGTTACACTGGTTTCCATCGCA
TATGCTAAGCGTGAGATGCTAGGCAGCACCTGGTGGCGCTTCCTGCAAGTTGGTCTGTTTTGGAGCGCGC
TGGTTATGCTGGCACCCAACTATGACGATTCCGAGCGTATCGGTCCGATTTGGCACGGCTGGCTGGCGCG
CATTCGTCGCTTCCCGCTACGTCAAGAGGGTGCGGTTTCTACGGGCGTTAAGATCGGCCGCGTTTTAATG
GGCTACCAGCGTCTGGAGCGAGCACGTTGGGCGAGAGCGAACGGTCTGACCGTCCAGCAATGCCGTGGTC
GTGAGTTCGACGCTCGCCACAGCATCGGTTTAGACATTAACTTTCTGGGTCTCCTTTTCAACTGGCTGTT
GAAGGGTCTGGGCACGGGCGACCTGCTGAAGGACCGCGAACTGGTGCTGCAGCTATGGGATTGTGAAGTT
GAGTACATGCAGGCCCAGGGTGAAGCTGACGGTGAATGCAGCCCGCCGTCCCAACAAATAGGTTACGATT
TGCTGGCGAAGTTGGGCTCCTTAAGCGTGTCACTGAGTCCGGCGGAGGCGCGTCCGGTCTGGGAGGCGGT
GTTATCTTGCGGTCCGAAAGCGCACTATGCCCTTCAATATTTTACCCGCAACCTGTTTTTACTCCTGAAT
CAAGGTTGTGATGTTGAGCGATTCCGTCCTCTGTGGCGTTCTTTGGTTCAGTATGCACTGGACGCTAAGT
GGGGTGCACGTGATCTGTACTGGCCGTACGGCGAGCGTTTGCTCGGCGACCTCCTGGGCTTTGGCAACGA
AGATCTGCTGAAGCACCTGCCTTCAAAATCCGTGCCGGATATGCGTGACCTGTATGATCGATGGGCACAA
GCACACCTGGGTCATAGCGAGGAGTCCGTGCGGCGTTTCTGCCGTTTCCTGAGCTCCGAGGTGGGGACTT
TTCTGCGTCTCGACGGTCTGCGTTGGATTAGCGCGGCGCTACGTGTGAGCAAAACCGGTAGACAATGGTG
GCGCGATGAAAATGGCGACGCCTTGGTTGAACTGCTGGACACCGCACTGACGCGTAATGCCCCGGCATTG
GCGAACGACGCGAAGGCGCGTGAAGCTCTGGTGGAGCTCGCTGCTGAGCTGGCTGCTCGTAACATTCCGA
TTGCCTTGACCTTACAGGAGAGAATTCGTCTGTTTCGTGGCGGAAGCCATCACCATCATCACCACAGCAG
CGGCTAATTAACCTAGGCTGCTGCCACCGCTGAGCAATAACTAGCATAACCCCTTGGGGCCTCTAAACGG
GTCTTGAGGGGTTTTTTGCTGAAACCTCAGGCATTTGAGAAGCACACGGTCACACTGCTTCCGGTAGTCA
ATAAACCGGTAAACCAGCAATAGACATAAGCGGCTATTTAACGACCCTGCCCTGAACCGACGACCGGGTC
ATCGTGGCCGGATCTTGCGGCCCCTCGGCTTGAACGAATTGTTAGACATTATTTGCCGACTACCTTGGTG
ATCTCGCCTTTCACGTAGTGGACAAATTCTTCCAACTGATCTGCGCGCGAGGCCAAGCGATCTTCTTCTT
GTCCAAGATAAGCCTGTCTAGCTTCAAGTATGACGGGCTGATACTGGGCCGGCAGGCGCTCCATTGCCCA
GTCGGCAGCGACATCCTTCGGCGCGATTTTGCCGGTTACTGCGCTGTACCAAATGCGGGACAACGTAAGC
ACTACATTTCGCTCATCGCCAGCCCAGTCGGGCGGCGAGTTCCATAGCGTTAAGGTTTCATTTAGCGCCT
CAAATAGATCCTGTTCAGGAACCGGATCAAAGAGTTCCTCCGCCGCTGGACCTACCAAGGCAACGCTATG
TTCTCTTGCTTTTGTCAGCAAGATAGCCAGATCAATGTCGATCGTGGCTGGCTCGAAGATACCTGCAAGA
ATGTCATTGCGCTGCCATTCTCCAAATTGCAGTTCGCGCTTAGCTGGATAACGCCACGGAATGATGTCGT
CGTGCACAACAATGGTGACTTCTACAGCGCGGAGAATCTCGCTCTCTCCAGGGGAAGCCGAAGTTTCCAA
AAGGTCGTTGATCAAAGCTCGCCGCGTTGTTTCATCAAGCCTTACGGTCACCGTAACCAGCAAATCAATA
TCACTGTGTGGCTTCAGGCCGCCATCCACTGCGGAGCCGTACAAATGTACGGCCAGCAACGTCGGTTCGA
GATGGCGCTCGATGACGCCAACTACCTCTGATAGTTGAGTCGATACTTCGGCGATCACCGCTTCCCTCAT
ACTCTTCCTTTTTCAATATTATTGAAGCATTTATCAGGGTTATTGTCTCATGAGCGGATACATATTTGAA
TGTATTTAGAAAAATAAACAAATAGCTAGCTCACTCGGTCGCTACGCTCCGGGCGTGAGACTGCGGCGGG
CGCTGCGGACACATACAAAGTTACCCACAGATTCCGTGGATAAGCAGGGGACTAACATGTGAGGCAAAAC
AGCAGGGCCGCGCCGGTGGCGTTTTTCCATAGGCTCCGCCCTCCTGCCAGAGTTCACATAAACAGACGCT
TTTCCGGTGCATCTGTGGGAGCCGTGAGGCTCAACCATGAATCTGACAGTACGGGCGAAACCCGACAGGA
CTTAAAGATCCCCACCGTTTCCGGCGGGTCGCTCCCTCTTGCGCTCTCCTGTTCCGACCCTGCCGTTTAC
CGGATACCTGTTCCGCCTTTCTCCCTTACGGGAAGTGTGGCGCTTTCTCATAGCTCACACACTGGTATCT
CGGCTCGGTGTAGGTCGTTCGCTCCAAGCTGGGCTGTAAGCAAGAACTCCCCGTTCAGCCCGACTGCTGC
GCCTTATCCGGTAACTGTTCACTTGAGTCCAACCCGGAAAAGCACGGTAAAACGCCACTGGCAGCAGCCA
TTGGTAACTGGGAGTTCGCAGAGGATTTGTTTAGCTAAACACGCGGTTGCTCTTGAAGTGTGCGCCAAAG
TCCGGCTACACTGGAAGGACAGATTTGGTTGCTGTGCTCTGCGAAAGCCAGTTACCACGGTTAAGCAGTT
CCCCAACTGACTTAACCTTCGATCAAACCACCTCCCCAGGTGGTTTTTTCGTTTACAGGGCAAAAGATTA
CGCGCAGAAAAAAAGGATCTCAAGAAGATCCTTTGATCTTTTCTACTGAACCGCTCTAGATTTCAGTGCA
ATTTATCTCTTCAAATGTAGCACCTGAAGTCAGCCCCATACGATATAAGTTGTAATTCTCATGTTAGTCA
TGCCCCGCGCCCACCGGAAGGAGCTGACTGGGTTGAAGGCTCTCAAGGGCATCGGTCGAGATCCCGGTGC
CTAATGAGTGAGCTAACTTACATTAATTGCGTTGCGCTCACTGCCCGCTTTCCAGTCGGGAAACCTGTCG
TGCCAGCTGCATTAATGAATCGGCCAACGCGCGGGGAGAGGCGGTTTGCGTATTGGGCGCCAGGGTGGTT
TTTCTTTTCACCAGTGAGACGGGCAACAGCTGATTGCCCTTCACCGCCTGGCCCTGAGAGAGTTGCAGCA
AGCGGTCCACGCTGGTTTGCCCCAGCAGGCGAAAATCCTGTTTGATGGTGGTTAACGGCGGGATATAACA
TGAGCTGTCTTCGGTATCGTCGTATCCCACTACCGAGATGTCCGCACCAACGCGCAGCCCGGACTCGGTA
ATGGCGCGCATTGCGCCCAGCGCCATCTGATCGTTGGCAACCAGCATCGCAGTGGGAACGATGCCCTCAT
TCAGCATTTGCATGGTTTGTTGAAAACCGGACATGGCACTCCAGTCGCCTTCCCGTTCCGCTATCGGCTG
AATTTGATTGCGAGTGAGATATTTATGCCAGCCAGCCAGACGCAGACGCGCCGAGACAGAACTTAATGGG
CCCGCTAACAGCGCGATTTGCTGGTGACCCAATGCGACCAGATGCTCCACGCCCAGTCGCGTACCGTCTT
CATGGGAGAAAATAATACTGTTGATGGGTGTCTGGTCAGAGACATCAAGAAATAACGCCGGAACATTAGT
GCAGGCAGCTTCCACAGCAATGGCATCCTGGTCATCCAGCGGATAGTTAATGATCAGCCCACTGACGCGT
TGCGCGAGAAGATTGTGCACCGCCGCTTTACAGGCTTCGACGCCGCTTCGTTCTACCATCGACACCACCA
CGCTGGCACCCAGTTGATCGGCGCGAGATTTAATCGCCGCGACAATTTGCGACGGCGCGTGCAGGGCCAG
ACTGGAGGTGGCAACGCCAATCAGCAACGACTGTTTGCCCGCCAGTTGTTGTGCCACGCGGTTGGGAATG
TAATTCAGCTCCGCCATCGCCGCTTCCACTTTTTCCCGCGTTTTCGCAGAAACGTGGCTGGCCTGGTTCA
CCACGCGGGAAACGGTCTGATAAGAGACACCGGCATACTCTGCGACATCGTATAACGTTACTGGTTTCAC
ATTCACCACCCTGAATTGACTCTCTTCCGGGCGCTATCATGCCATACCGCGAAAGGTTTTGCGCCATTCG
ATGGTGTCCGGGATCTCGACGCTCTCCCTTATGCGACTCCTGCATTAGGAAAT
